>Addgene plasmid #123741 | MTK3_026 | addgene full sequence | sequence record 248674 | Addgene NGS Result
TAGTGATCTTATTTCATTATGGTGAAAGTTGGAACCTCTTACGTGCCCGATCAATCATGACCAAAATCCC
TTAACGTGAGTTTTCGTTCCACTGAGCGTCAGACCCCGTAGAAAAGATCAAAGGATCTTCTTGAGATCCT
TTTTTTCTGCGCGTAATCTGCTGCTTGCAAACAAAAAAACCACCGCTACCAGCGGTGGTTTGTTTGCCGG
ATCAAGAGCTACCAACTCTTTTTCCGAAGGTAACTGGCTTCAGCAGAGCGCAGATACCAAATACTGTTCT
TCTAGTGTAGCCGTAGTTAGGCCACCACTTCAAGAACTCTGTAGCACCGCCTACATACCTCGCTCTGCTA
ATCCTGTTACCAGTGGCTGCTGCCAGTGGCGATAAGTCGTGTCTTACCGGGTTGGACTCAAGACGATAGT
TACCGGATAAGGCGCAGCGGTCGGGCTGAACGGGGGGTTCGTGCACACAGCCCAGCTTGGAGCGAACGAC
CTACACCGAACTGAGATACCTACAGCGTGAGCTATGAGAAAGCGCCACGCTTCCCGAAGGGAGAAAGGCG
GACAGGTATCCGGTAAGCGGCAGGGTCGGAACAGGAGAGCGCACGAGGGAGCTTCCAGGGGGAAACGCCT
GGTATCTTTATAGTCCTGTCGGGTTTCGCCACCTCTGACTTGAGCGTCGATTTTTGTGATGCTCGTCAGG
GGGGCGGAGCCTATGGAAAAACGCCAGCAACGCGGCCTTTTTACGGTTCCTGGCCTTTTGCTGGCCTTTT
GCTCACATGTTCTTTCCTGCGTTATCCCCTGATTCTGTGGATAACCGTAGTCGGTCTCATATGGTGAGCA
AGGGCGAGGAGCTGTTCACCGGGGTGGTGCCCATCCTGGTCGAGCTGGACGGCGACGTAAACGGCCACAA
GTTCAGCGTGTCCGGCGAGGGCGAGGGCGATGCCACCTACGGCAAGCTGACCCTGAAGTTCATCTGCACC
ACCGGCAAGCTGCCCGTGCCCTGGCCCACCCTCGTGACCACCTTCGGCTACGGCCTGATGTGCTTCGCCC
GCTACCCCGACCACATGAAGCAGCACGACTTCTTCAAGTCCGCCATGCCCGAAGGCTACGTCCAGGAGCG
CACCATCTTCTTCAAGGACGACGGCAACTACAAGACCCGCGCCGAGGTGAAGTTCGAGGGCGACACCCTG
GTGAACCGCATCGAGCTGAAGGGCATCGACTTCAAGGAGGACGGCAACATCCTGGGGCACAAGCTGGAGT
ACAACCTCCGCGGGGCACTGAAGAAAGAGGAGCTTGTTGAGGCTATGGCCCTCCTGTCCCAGCGAGGGCC
TGATGCCCTACTCACCGTGGCGCTCCGGAAGCCCCCAGGTCAGCGTACGGATGAAGAACTGGACCTGATC
TTTGAAGAGCTGCTGCATATCAAGGCGGTGGCACACCTTTCTAACTCGGTGAAGCGGGAACTAGCTGCTG
TTCTGCTCTTTGAACCACACAGCAAGGCAGGAACTGTGTTGTTCAGCCAGGGGGACAAGGGTACCTCGTG
GTACATTATCTGGAAGGGATCTGTCAATGTGGTGACCCATGGCAAGGGGCTGGTGACCACGTTGCACGAG
GGAGATGACTTTGGACAGCTGGCTCTGGTGAACGACGCACCTCGGGCAGCCACCATCATCCTTCGAGAAA
ATAACTGTCACTTTCTGCGTGTGGACAAGCAGGACTTCAACCGCATCATCAAGGATGTGGAAGCAAAAAC
CATGAGACTGGAAGAAGAATTCAACAGCCACAACGTCTATATCATGGCCGACAAGCAGAAGAACGGCATC
AAGGTGAACTTCAAGATCCGCCACAACATCGAGGACGGCAGCGTGCAGCTCGCCGACCACTACCAGCAGA
ACACCCCCATCGGCGACGGCCCCGTGCTGCTGCCCGACAACCACTACCTGAGCTACCAGTCCGCCCTGAG
CAAAGACCCCAACGAGAAGCGCGATCACATGGTCCTGCTGGAGTTCGTGACCGCCGCCGGGATCACTCTC
GGCATGGACGAGCTGTACAAGGGATCCTGAGACCAGACCAATAAAAAACGCCCGGCGGCAACCGAGCGTT
CTGAACAAATCCAGATGGAGTTCTGAGGTCATTACTGGATCTATCAACAGGAGTCCAAGCGAGCTCGATA
TCAAATTACGCCCCGCCCTGCCACTCATCGCAGTACTGTTGTAATTCATTAAGCATTCTGCCGACATGGA
AGCCATCACAAACGGCATGATGAACCTGAATCGCCAGCGGCATCAGCACCTTGTCGCCTTGCGTATAATA
TTTGCCCATGGTGAAAACGGGGGCGAAGAAGTTGTCCATATTGGCCACGTTTAAATCAAAACTGGTGAAA
CTCACCCAGGGATTGGCTGAAACGAAAAACATATTCTCAATAAACCCTTTAGGGAAATAGGCCAGGTTTT
CACCGTAACACGCCACATCTTGCGAATATATGTGTAGAAACTGCCGGAAATCGTCGTGGTATTCACTCCA
GAGCGATGAAAACGTTTCAGTTTGCTCATGGAAAACGGTGTAACAAGGGTGAACACTATCCCATATCACC
AGCTCACCGTCTTTCATTGCCATACGAAATTCCGGATGAGCATTCATCAGGCGGGCAAGAATGTGAATAA
AGGCCGGATAAAACTTGTGCTTATTTTTCTTTACGGTCTTTAAAAAGGCCGTAATATCCAGCTGAACGGT
CTGGTTATAGGTACATTGAGCAACTGACTGAAATGCCTCAAAATGTTCTTTACGATGCCATTGGGATATA
TCAACGGTGGTATATCCAGTGATTTTTTTCTCCATTTTAGCTTCCTTAGCTCCTGAAAATCTCGATAACT
CAAAAAATACGCCCGG
Features (pLannotate 1.2.2; 7 found; start..end, strand, type, name):
    131..719     +  rep_origin     ori: high-copy-number ColE1/pMB1/pBR322/pUC origin of replication
    831..1265    +  CDS            VN155(I152L) (fragment): improved N-terminal fragment of mVenus for use in bimolecular fluorescence complementation (BiFC) (Kodama and Hu, 2010)
   1287..1766    +  CDS            Rapgef3 (fragment): RPGF3_MOUSE - Also known as Epac, Epac1. Experimental evidence at protein level: Swiss-Prot protein existence level 1. Guanine nucleotide exchange factor (GEF) for RAP1A and RAP2A small GTPases that is activated by binding cAMP. Through simultaneous binding of PDE3B to RAPGEF3 and PIK3R6 is assembled in a signaling complex in which it activates the PI3K gamma complex and which is involved in angiogenesis. Plays a role in the modulation of the cAMP- induced dynamic control of endothelial barrier function through a pathway that is independent on Rho-mediated signaling. Required for the actin rea
   1770..2051    +  CDS            Sapphire (fragment): Sapphire is a basic (constitutively fluorescent) long stokes shift fluorescent protein published in 1998, derived from Aequorea victoria. It is reported to be a rapidly-maturing weak dimer with low acid sensitivity.
   2071..2105    -  terminator     lambda t0 terminator: minimal transcription terminator from phage lambda (Scholtissek and Grosse, 1987)
   2179..2835    -  CDS            cat: CAT_ECOLX - Experimental evidence at protein level: Swiss-Prot protein existence level 1. This enzyme is an effector of chloramphenicol resistance in bacteria. From Escherichia coli. This protein is used as a marker in many commonly used cloning vectors, such as pACYC184.
   2836..47      -  promoter       cat promoter (across the origin): promoter of the E. coli cat gene encoding chloramphenicol acetyltransferase
