[The description below was written by a language model from this plasmid's Addgene catalogue record and pLannotate feature annotations shown in this document.]
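Description:
MTK3_026 is a small (about 2.9 kb) part plasmid from the Mammalian Toolkit (MTK), a modular hierarchical cloning system for building genetic circuits in mammalian cells. It carries the coding sequence of the cAMP reporter Flamindo2 as a Type 3 part; the depositor comments note that Type 3b parts hold coding sequences in the MTK. The insert was placed into the part-entry backbone MTK0_027 using BsmBI sites that were destroyed during cloning. Although catalogued as a mammalian expression vector, the annotated features show no mammalian promoter or polyadenylation signal. The plasmid therefore serves as a storage and donor vector, and the coding sequence must be combined with promoter and terminator parts in later assembly steps to form a transcription unit. It is propagated in E. coli through a high-copy ColE1/pUC-type origin and selected with chloramphenicol, conferred by the cat gene under its own promoter. A lambda t0 terminator lies between the end of the insert and the end of the oppositely oriented cat gene.

The feature table splits the insert into three adjacent segments on the same strand: an N-terminal Venus-like fluorescent protein fragment, a fragment of mouse Rapgef3 (Epac1), and a C-terminal Aequorea-derived fluorescent protein fragment. The automated labels (a BiFC Venus fragment and Sapphire) are nearest-match names and do not indicate separate functional parts. The arrangement is consistent with a single-fluorophore sensor in which a cAMP-binding portion of Epac1 is inserted into a yellow fluorescent protein, so that cAMP binding alters fluorescence intensity. Once assembled into an expression construct, the part is meant for monitoring intracellular cAMP in mammalian cells.
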