Addgene plasmid #123741: MTK3_026
Purpose: Encodes cAMP reporter Flamindo2 as a Type 3 part to be used in the MTK system
Depositing lab: Hana El-Samad. Depositing organization: University of California, San Francisco (UCSF). Publication: A Toolkit for Rapid Modular Construction of Biological Circuits in Mammalian Cells. Fonseca JP, Bonny AR, Kumar GR, Ng AH, Town J, Wu QC, Aslankoohi E, Chen SY, Dods G, Harrigan P, Osimiri LC, Kistler AL, El-Samad H. ACS Synth Biol. 2019 Nov 15;8(11):2593-2606. doi: 10.1021/acssynbio.9b00322. Epub 2019 Nov 5. PubMed 31686495.
Backbone
  Vector backbone: MTK0_027
  Vector type: Mammalian Expression
Growth in bacteria
  Bacterial resistance: Chloramphenicol, 25 μg/mL
  Growth temperature: 37°C
  Growth strain: DH5alpha
  Copy number: Unknown
Gene/Insert
  Gene/Insert name: Flamindo2
  Species: Synthetic
  Cloning method: Restriction Enzyme; 5′ cloning site BsmBI (destroyed during cloning); 3′ cloning site BsmBI (destroyed during cloning)
Terms and licenses: Academic/Nonprofit Terms; Industry Terms: Not Available to Industry
Depositor comments: Type 3b parts are used for coding sequences in the MTK. Coding sequence from doi: 10.1371/journal.pone.0100252 Please visit https://www.biorxiv.org/content/10.1101/506188v2 for BioRxiv preprint
How to cite: MTK3_026 was a gift from Hana El-Samad (Addgene plasmid # 123741 ; http://n2t.net/addgene:123741 ; RRID:Addgene_123741)
